>Addgene plasmid #198286 | pAWP78-PVCpnf_pvc13-truncated | addgene full sequence | sequence record 388676 | Addgene NGS Result
ATTGTCGCACCTGATTGCCCGACATTATCGCGAGCCCATTTATACCCATATAAATCAGCATCCATGTTGG
AATTTAATCGCGGCCTCGAGCAAGACGTTTCCCGTTGAATATGGCTCATAACACCCCTTGTATTACTGTT
TATGTAAGCAGACAGTTTTATTGTTCATGATGATATATTTTTATCTTGTGCAATGTAACATCAGAGATTT
TGAGACACAACGTGGCTTTCGACTTCCGGCAAGCTATACGCGCCCTAGAATTGTCAATTTTAATCCTCTG
TTTATCGGCAGTTCGTAGAGCGCGCCGTGCGTCCCGAGCGATACTGAGCGAAGCAAGTGCGTCGAGCAGT
GCCCGCTTGTTCCTGAAATGCCAGTAAAGCGCTGGCTGCTGAACCCCCAGCCGGAACTGACCCCACAAGG
CCCTAGCGTTTGCAATGCACCAGGTCATCATTGACCCAGGCGTGTTCCACCAGGCCGCTGCCTCGCAACT
CTTCGCAGGCTTCGCCGACCTGCTCGCGCCACTTCTTCACGCGGGTGGAATCCGATCCGCACATGAGGCG
GAAGGTTTCCAGCTTGAGCGGGTACGGCTCCCGGTGCGAGCTGAAATAGTCGAACATCCGTCGGGCCGTC
GGCGACAGCTTGCGGTACTTCTCCCATATGAATTTCGTGTAGTGGTCGCCAGCAAACAGCACGACGATTT
CCTCGTCGATCAGGACCTGGCAACGGGACGTTTTCTTGCCACGGTCCAGGACGCGGAAGCGGTGCAGCAG
CGACACCGATTCCAGGTGCCCAACGCGGTCGGACGTGAAGCCCATCGCCGTCGCCTGTAGGCGCGACAGG
CATTCCTCGGCCTTCGTGTAATACCGGCCATTGATCGACCAGCCCAGGTCCTGGCAAAGCTCGTAGAACG
TGAAGGTGATCGGCTCGCCGATAGGGGTGCGCTTCGCGTACTCCAACACCTGCTGCCACACCAGTTCGTC
ATCGTCGGCCCGCAGCTCGACGCCGGTGTAGGTGATCTTCACGTCCTTGTTGACGTGGAAAATGACCTTG
TTTTGCAGCGCCTCGCGCGGGATTTTCTTGTTGCGCGTGGTGAACAGGGCAGAGCGGGCCGTGTCGTTTG
GCATCGCTCGCATCGTGTCCGGCCACGGCGCAATATCGAACAAGGAAAGCTGCATTTCCTTGATCTGCTG
CTTCGTGTGTTTCAGCAACGCGGCCTGCTTGGCCTCGCTGACCTGTTTTGCCAGGTCCTCGCCGGCGGTT
TTTCGCTTCTTGGTCGTCATAGTTCCTCGCGTGTCGATGGTCATCGACTTCGCCAAACCTGCCGCCTCCT
GTTCGAGACGACGCGAACGCTCCACGGCGGCCGATGGCGCGGGCAGGGCAGGGGGAGCCAGTTGCACGCT
GTCGCGCTCGATCTTGGCCGTAGCTTGCTGGACCATCGAGCCGACGGACTGGAAGGTTTCGCGGGGCGCA
CGCATGACGGTGCGGCTTGCGATGGTTTCGGCATCCTCGGCGGAAAACCCCGCGTCGATCAGTTCTTGCC
TGTATGCCTTCCGGTCAAACGTCCGATTCATTCACCCTCCTTGCGGGATTGCCCCGACTCACGCCGGGGC
AATGTGCCCTTATTCCTGATTTGACCCGCCTGGTGCCTTGGTGTCCAGATAATCCACCTTATCGGCAATG
AAGTCGGTCCCGTAGACCGTCTGGCCGTCCTTCTCGTACTTGGTATTCCGAATCTTGCCCTGCACGAATA
CCAGCTCCGCGAAGTCGCTCTTCTTGATGGAGCGCATGGGGACGTGCTTGGCAATCACGCGCACCCCCCG
GCCGTTTTAGCGGCTAAAAAAGTCATGGCTCTGCCCTCGGGCGGACCACGCCCATCATGACCTTGCCAAG
CTCGTCCTGCTTCTCTTCGATCTTCGCCAGCAGGGCGAGGATCGTGGCATCACCGAACCGCGCCGTGCGC
GGGTCGTCGGTGAGCCAGAGTTTCAGCAGGCCGCCCAGGCGGCCCAGGTCGCCATTGATGCGGGCCAGCT
CGCGGACGTGCTCATAGTCCACGACGCCCGTGATTTTGTAGCCCTGGCCGACGGCCAGCAGGTAGGCCTA
CAGGCTCATGCCGGCCGCCGCCGCCTTTTCCTCAATCGCTCTTCGTTCGTCTGGAAGGCAGTACACCTTG
ATAGGTGGGCTGCCCTTCCTGGTTGGCTTGGTTTCATCAGCCATCCGCTTGCCCTCATCTGTTACGCCGG
CGGTAGCCGGCCAGCCTCGCAGAGCAGGATTCCCGTTGAGCACCGCCAGGTGCGAATAAGGGACAGTGAA
GAAGGAACACCCGCTCGCGGGTGGGCCTACTTCACCTATCCTGCCCGGCTGACGCCGTTGGATACACCAA
GGAAAGTCTACACGAACCCTTTGGCAAAATCCTGTATATCGTGCGAAAAAGGATGGATATACCGAAAAAA
TCGCTATAATGACCCCGAAGCAGGGTTATGCAGCGGAAAAGATCCGTCGACCCTTTCCGACGCTCACCGG
GCTGGTTGCCCTCGCCGCTGGGCTGGCGGCCGTCTATGGCCCTGCAAACGCGCCAGAAACGCCGTCGAAG
CCGTGTGCGAGACACCGCGGCCGCCGGCGTTGTGGATACCTCGCGGAAAACTTGGCCCTCACTGACAGAT
GAGGGGCGGACGTTGACACTTGAGGGGCCGACTCACCCGGCGCGGCGTTGACAGATGAGGGGCAGGCTCG
ATTTCGGCCGGCGACGTGGAGCTGGCCAGCCTCGCAAATCGGCGAAAACGCCTGATTTTACGCGAGTTTT
CCACAGATGATGTGGACAAGCCTGGGGATAAGTGCCCTGCGGTATTGACACTTGAGGGGCGCGACTACTG
ACAGATGAGGGGCGCGATCCTTGACACTTGAGGGGCAGAGTGCTGACAGATGAGGGGCGCACCTATTGAC
ATTTGAGGGGCTGTCCACAGGCAGAAAATCCAGCATTTGCAAGGGTTTCCGCCCGTTTTTCGGCCACCGC
TAACCTGTCTTTTAACCTGCTTTTAAACCAATATTTATAAACCTTGTTTTAACCAGGGCTGCGCCCTGTG
CGCGTGACCGCGCACGCCGAAGGGGGGTGCCCCCCCTTCTCGAACCCTCCCGGCCCGCTAACGCGGGCCT
CCCATCCCCCCAGGGGCTGCGCCCCTCGGCCGCGAACGGCCTCACCCCAAAAATGGCAGCCAAGCTGACC
CGCTAGGGACGTGAAGTCGATTCCTTCGATGGTTAGCAATCAAAGACTCAGAGTGCTGTCTGGAGCGTGA
ATCTAACGGTACGTATCTCGATTGCTCGGTCGCTATTCGCACTCTGCGAAAGTTCGTACCGCTCATTCAC
TAGGTTGCGAATCATGACCAAAATCCCTTAACGTGAGTTTTCGTTCCACTGAGCGTCAGACCCCGTAGAA
AAGATCAAAGGATCTTCTTGAGATCCTTTTTTTCTGCGCGTAATCTGCTGCTTGCAAACAAAAAAACCAC
CGCTACCAGCGGTGGTTTGTTTGCCGGATCAAGAGCTACCAACTCTTTTTCCGAAGGTAACTGGCTTCAG
CAGAGCGCAGATACCAAATACTGTTCTTCTAGTGTAGCCGTAGTTAGGCCACCACTTCAAGAACTCTGTA
GCACCGCCTACATACCTCGCTCTGCTAATCCTGTTACCAGTGGCTGCTGCCAGTGGCGATAAGTCGTGTC
TTACCGGGTTGGACTCAAGACGATAGTTACCGGATAAGGCGCAGCGGTCGGGCTGAACGGGGGGTTCGTG
CACACAGCCCAGCTTGTAGCGAACGACCTACACCGAACTGAGATACCTACAGCGTGAGCTATGAGAAAGC
GCCACGCTTCCCGAAGGGAGAAAGGCGGACAGGTATCCGGTAAGCGGCAGGGTCGGAACAGGAGAGCGCA
CGAGGGAGCTTCCAGGGGGAAACGCCTGGTATCTTTATAGTCCTGTCGGGTTTCGCCACCTCTGACTTGA
GCGTCGATTTTTGTGATGCTCGTCAGGGGGGCGGAGCCTATGGAAAAACGCCAGCAACGCGGCCTTTTTA
CGGTTCCTGGCCTTTTGCTGGCCTTTTGCTCACATGTTCTTTCCTGCGTTATCCCCTGATTCTGTGGATA
ACCGTATTACCGCCTTTGAGTGAGCTGTCGCGAATGCATCTAGATATAATTACATCTTCATCATTCGGTA
TTTTAAATGACATATATCCTCCTTCCGAATAGTTTTAATGGTGATGTTCGATTGGACAGTGTTTTCCATT
ATTAAAATTTTAAGTATCACATCATGTTTAATGAAGGATTGATGTTTATTAGAATATTCATAATAGCTTT
GTCTTTGCCTCTATGTAAATGAAATTGCATAAAAAGCAAATTGCATTATTGGCAATGTACTTATTCTGGA
TTTTTCGGCACGATAAATTATTGGTGTAAGTTTTATATCATGAGTAAAAATTCGGAATGATATTCCTGTC
ATTTTGTGGCGGTAGCGTTACTCAAGATATTATCCTACATCATATGTTGATTATTGTAATCAATCGAGCT
ATTTTTTGTCTAAAAAGGGGCTTTTATGTCTACAAGTACATCTCAAATTGCGGTTGAATATCCTATTCCT
GTCTATCGCTTTATTGTTTCTGTCGGAGATGAGAAAATTCCATTTAATAGTGTTTCAGGATTAGATATTA
GTTATGACACCATTGAATACCGAGATGGTGTTGGTAATTGGTTCAAAATGCCGGGTCAGAGTCAGAGCAC
TAATATCACCTTGCGTAAAGGCGTTTTCCCGGGGAAAACAGAACTGTTTGATTGGATTAACTCTATTCAG
CTTAATCAGGTAGAGAAAAAGGATATTACCATCAGTTTAACTAATGATGCAGGTACCGAATTATTAATGA
CCTGGAATGTTTCTAATGCTTTTCCCACTTCATTGACTTCACCTTCATTTGATGCCACCAGTAATGATAT
TGCAGTACAGGAAATTACGCTGATGGCAGATCGGGTGATTATGCAGGCTGTTTGAAGCATTGATATTTAA
TCATCTCATATAAGGGAACTTTTATGACAACCGTTACCAGTTATCCTGGCGTTTATATTGAAGAATTAAA
TAGCCTGGCCTTGTCAGTTTCAAATAGCGCCACAGCGGTTCCTGTTTTTGCTGTGGACGAACAAAACCAA
TATATTAGTGAAGATAATGCAATCCGTATTAATTCGTGGATGGATTATCTTAATCTGATTGGCAATTTTA
ATAATGAAGACAAATTAGATGTTTCTGTGCGTGCTTATTTTGCCAATGGAGGTGGATATTGTTATCTCGT
CAAAACAACGAGTTTAGAAAAAATTATTCCAACCTTGGATGATGTAACCTTATTGGTTGCTGCGGGCGAA
GATATTAAAACGACAGTAGATGTTTTATGTCAGCCAGGAAAAGGGTTATTCGCAGTCTTTGATGGCCCTG
AAACAGAGTTGACTATCAACGGTGCGGAAGAGGCAAAACAAGCCTATACCGCCACACCATTCGCTGCGGT
TTATTATCCTTGGTTGAAAGCGGATTGGGCTAACATAGATATTCCACCCAGTGCAGTGATGGCGGGAGTT
TATGCATCGGTGGATTTATCCCGTGGTGTATGGAAAGCGCCTGCCAATGTTGCGTTGAAAGGGGGCCTGG
AACCTAAATTTTTAGTCACGGATGAATTGCAGGGTGAATATAACACTGGCCGCGCTATCAATATGATTCG
TAATTTCAGTAACACAGGTACTACGGTTTGGGGTGCAAGAACCCTGGAAGATAAAGACAATTGGCGTTAT
GTTCCAGTGCGACGCTTGTTTAATTCTGTGGAGCGGGATATCAAGCGTGCCATGAGCTTTGCTATGTTCG
AGCCTAATAATCAGCCTACTTGGGAGCGGGTACGGGCGGCGATTAGCAACTACCTTTATAGCCTGTGGCA
ACAGGGGGGATTAGCTGGCAGCAAAGAAGAAGACGCTTATTTTGTGCAAATTGGTAAAGGTATAACGATG
ACACAGGAGCAGATTGATGCAGGGCAAATGATTGTTAAAGTCGGTTTGGCTGCTGTACGGCCTGCGGAAT
TTATCATTCTCCAGTTTACGCAAGATGTAGAACAGCGTTAATCATATGATTATGAGGAGTTATCATGTCT
GCTATTCTGAAAGCGCCTGGCGTTTATATTGAAGAAGACGCTTCCCTAGCGTTGTCTGTCAGTAACAGCG
CGACTGCCGTGCCTGTTTTTATCGGAAAATTTACTCCGACAGTGGTTGATTCAATCCAAGTCTGTACCCG
TATCAGCAACTGGCTTGAATTCACTTCCTCTTTTTCCCTAGCTCCAACAGTTGAGATTGTTGTCCAATCT
AACACTGAATCTGAATCTGAATCTGAAACTTACCACTATATTGAGACAATCAATTTATCTCCAGCTGTGG
AAGCATTGCGACTCTATTTTCAAAATGGCGGAGGAGCTTGCTATATCTACCCATTAAATGATGCTGAAGA
TGAATTGGTTCTGGCGGCCATACCAGAAGTCATTGAACAGAAAGGTGATATTACTCTGTTGGTTTGCCCG
GAACTCGATCTGGATTACAAAACTAAGATCTATGGCGCAGTGAGCTCACTGTTGAATGATAACAAAGTGG
GCTATTTCCTGATTGCGGATAGCAATGATGGAGAATCTGTGTCAGGAGTATGGAATAGTGCTAAGGCCGC
CGCCTATTATCCCCAGTTGGAAACTAACCTAAAATTTTCCACGTTGCCTGGGGATAAGGACATTCGTATC
AGCGGTTATCAGGATGATGATGAAACACATAAACCGAAAAACTTGGATGAGCTCAGGACAATCAACGAGG
CGTTGGCACAGGATATTGATGCAAGATTGCTCGAGGAGAAACAACGTGCTGTCATCATTCCGCCAAGTGC
TGCCATTGCGGGCATTTATTGCCAAACGGATAATCGTCGCGGTGTTTGGAAAGCGCCAGCCAACGTTGCG
CTCACAGGGATCGGGAGTTTGCTTGATAAGGTAGACGATGAACGGCAGGGAGAGATGAATGACAAGGGAA
TCAATGTCATCCGTTCATTTACCGACCGTGGTTTTATGGTCTGGGGAGCCCGTACTTGTGTGGACGCTGC
CAACATCAGCTGGCGTTATATTCCTGTTCGTCGCCTGTTCAATTCCGTTGAACGAGATATCCGCCAGGCG
CTGCGCGCTGTGTTGTTTGAAACTAATAGTCAGCCTACCTGGGTACGTGCTAAGGCTGCCGTTGATCAAT
ATCTTTATACCCTTTGGCAGAAAAATGCATTGATGGGTGCTCGCCCGGAAGAAGCTTATTTTGTGCAAAT
TGGTCAGGATATCACCATGTCCGAGGCTGATATTAAACAGGGTAAGATGATCATGACTGTTGGTTTGGCA
GCAGTGCGGCCAGCTGAGTTCATCATTCTGCAATTTACGCAGGATGTTGTTCAGTAATCTCCATGACTAA
ACGCCAGGCACTGTATTGACAGTGCCTACTCTAACCATCTTGGAGGAGGTGATGATGATGGAGAGACTCC
AACCGGGTGTGACTTTAACAGAAAGTATAATCACGATGGGTCAGCAAGAGATACCCAGTGCTGTGCCGGT
GTTTATTGGTTACACCGTTCGTTATCCGGAACAATCGGAAGCATCAGTCCGTATCGACAGTTTGGCCGAG
TATACCAGCCTGTTTGGTGACGACCATGTGATGATGTTTGCTGTCAGGCACTATTTTGATAATGGCGGGC
AACAGGCATTTGTTTTACCCCTGAAGGACAATATGCCATCAGTGGAGATGACCACAGCTGAAGCGGAAAA
TCTGATAGCCGCATTGCGCTCTGCTACGGTTAGCGAAGCCATTGGTGGGCATAGTCAGATTACACTGATT
TTGGTACCGGATATGGCTCGGCTTAATGACAGTGATATTGATGACTCCTCAACCCAGGTAAGCCTGTGGT
CCCAAGGCTGGGAGGCGCTGCTGCAATTGAGTCAGGTTAGGCCCAACCTCTTTGTGCTGTTAGATGCGCC
GGATAATGTTGAACAGGCGCAGAAGTGTATGACAACGCTATCGTCAGATTATCGTCAATGGGGGGCAGCA
TATTGGCCTCGTCTGGAAACTACCTATCAGAAAGAAATATCTGGCAAGGACAATGAATCTCAGGGAATTT
TCCAGGGGACTGTTCTGTCACCCACAGCCGCGGTCGCAGCGGTAATTCAACGCACGGATAACGACGCGGG
TGTTTGGAAAGCACCGGCCAATATTGCCTTATCCCAGGTTATTCGACCTGTTAAATCTTATCTTCAGGGA
AGTGTACTGTTTAACAGCAGCGGCACTTCGCTCAATGTGATCCGCAGTTTCCCAGGTAAGGGCATACGGG
TATGGGGATGCCGCACTCTGGAAAACACGGATAATACGCAGTGGCGCTATCTGCAAACACGTCGGCTGGT
TTCCTATGTAACAGCGCATTTGACCCAATTGGCTCGCATGTATGTCTTCGAGCCAAATAATGAACTTACC
TGGATGAAGTTAAAAGGACAAAGTTACAACTGGTTACGGCAATTATGGTTGCAGGGTGGCTTGTATGGTT
CACAGGAGGATGAGGCATTTAACATTCTGTTAGGCGTAAACGAGACGATGACTGAGGATGATGTTCGTGC
AGGAAAAATGATCATGAAAGTTGAGTTGGCTGTGTTGTTTCCTGCCGAATTTATTGAGATCAGTTTGGTG
TTTAATACCCAAACAGAGGCGCTGTCTTAAGAAGGAAAAAGTACGATGAACGATTATTACACACCCGTGG
TATCCCATCGTTTTATGGCGAGTTTTATTTTTAACCGCATTCCCGATCCGCTGGATATTCGTTTTCAGCG
TATCTCTGGCCTTAGTCGGGAACTACAGGTGACTCAGTACAGTGAGGGAGGAGAAAATGCCCGTAATAAC
TATTTAGCTGAGAAAATCCAACACGGTACGTTGACTTTGGAACGGGGCGTGATGACAGTCTCGCCATTGA
CCTGGATGTTTGATCGGGTATTGAGTGGTGAAAAAATCGCTTATGCCGATGTGGTGGTGATGCTACTGAA
TGAAAATTCACTGCCATTGTCCAGTTGGACGTTGAGCAATGCGCTGCCGGTACGCTGGCAAACCAGCGAC
TTTGACGCTAACAGCAATGCCATATTGGTGAATACCCTTGAATTGCGTTACCAGGATATGCGCTGGCTTG
GAGTCAAAATATGACAGTAGAAATCAGAGAGTTACTTATCCAGGCAAAGGTAGTGCCATCAACACGACCG
ACTGAATCAGAACGGCAAAACCATTCTTTGATACAGGAAAGTCTGGATGAGGCGACTTGGGTGGAAACGA
TAAAACGCGAAGTGTTGGCCGCATTACGCGATGAGGAAGGGTGGCGTCCATGAGTCTGATTGAACGTGGT
TTAGCTAAGCTGACAATTAATGCTTATAAGGATAGGGAAGGGAAGATACGGGCAGGAACGTTGCAGGCCA
TGTATAACCCTGACTCCTTGCAACTGGATTACCAAACGGATTATCAGCAATCCCAAGCGATTAATAGCGA
AAAGCAAAGTAGCATTTATGTACAGGCCAAGCCCGCAGGGTTATCACTTGAATTAATTTTTGATGCCACG
ATGCCGGGTAACAAAACCCCCATTGAAGAGCAGCTCATGCAGCTCAAGCAACTGTGCAGTGTGGATGCAA
CCAGTAACGAGACGCGATTCCTGCAAGTTAAATGGGGCAAAATGCGTTGGGAAAGTCGGGGTTACTTTGC
TGGCAGGGCCAAGAGTTTGTCTGTGAATTACACTTTGTTTGATCGTGATGCGACTCCCTTGAGGGTACGG
GTAATATTGGCATTAGTGGCTGATGAAAGTCTGGTGTTGCAGGAGACTGAACAAAATCTGCAATCTCCGG
CAAAAATCGCATTACGCATACAGGATGGGGTATCTCTGGCTCTGATGGCAGCCAGTACGGCATCAACATT
GTCAGGCGGTGTGGATTATCTGACGCTGGCCTGGCAAAACGGTCTGGATAATCTCAATGGGTTCGTTCCG
GGTGAAATATTGCAGGCCACCAGGGGAGACGAATCATGAGCCACCAACTGAAAATTATTGCAGATGGTAA
GGCACTGTCACTTTTGGCCGCGGTAGATGTGGACACCTGTTATCGGGTTAACAGTATACCTTCTGCGACA
TTGAAACTGAGCGTACCGGATAGGCCACTCTCTTCTTTCAGTCAGACGGATGTTCAGACAGAACTGGCCC
ACTGTCAGGTAGGGAAAACCCTGCGTCTGGAATTGATTGATGGTAGCAAAAAATGGGTGCTGTTTAATGG
TCTTATTACCCGTAAGGCTCTGAGAATTAAGAATAAGCAATTATTGCTCACTCTGGTTGTCAAGCATCGG
TTGCAACTGATGGTGGATACCCAGCATTCACAGCTGTTTAAAGACAAAAGCGAAAAAGCGATCTTAAGCA
CGCTATTGAATCAGACCGGAATCAATGCTCGCTTCGGAAAGATAGCGGCGTTAGATCAAAAGCATGAACA
GATGGTGCAATTTCGTTGTTCAGACTGGCATTTTCTGTTGTGCCGACTGTCGGCAACCGGTGCATGGTTG
TTACCTGCCATAGAAGACGTTCAGTTTGTTCAACCTGATGCTCTGAAATCAAACTCAGCCTATACCTTGA
AGAGCAGGGGGGATGAGAACAAAGACATCGTTGTCAAGGATGCTTACTGGCAGTTTGACAATCAAATCAA
CCCCGCTTTGCTGGAAGTCAGTGGCTGGGATATCAGTAAGCAGCAGGTACAATCAGGCGGTCGCTACGGA
AAAATCGCGTTGGGTAAGGCGGCACTCTCTCCTGATGGATTGGCATCCCTTAATAAAACGGGTTGGGACA
TTTGTTATAGCAGTCCGTTAACAACCCAGGAAAGCGGTTATCTGGCACAGGGATTATTGCTTAACCAGCG
CATTTCTGGGGTGACAGGAGAATTTTTGCTCAAAGGAGATGGGCGTTACCAGTTGGGAGACAACATTCAG
CTGACTGGATTTGGTTCACAGTTAGATGGTACGGCAAGCATTACTGAGGTTCGCCACCGTCTTAATCGGC
GAATTGATTGGGAAACCACGGTGAGCATTGGTTTACAACATGAATATTTGCCGATATTACCTGATGCTCC
CGAACTACATATTGCGACAGTAGCGAAATATCAGCAGGACAGTGCGGTGTTAAACCGTATCCCCATTATT
CTGCCGGTACTGAATCGTCCCAATGAATTTTTGTGGGCCAGATTGGGGAAACCTTATGCTAGCCATGAAA
GCGGTTTCTGTTTTTACCCAGAGCCAGGTGACGAAGTTATTATTGGTTTTTTTGAAAATGATCCGCGTTA
TCCAGTTATTTTAGGTGCTATGCATAATCCGAAAAATAAGGCCCCTTTTGAACCAACCCAAGATAATAGG
GAAAAAGTATTGATCGTTAAAAAAGGTGAAGCGCAACAACAATTAGTCATTGATGGCAAAGAGAAAATGA
TCCGAATTAATGCGGGTGAAAATCAAATAATGCTTCAGCAAGATAAAGACATTTCTCTGTCAACGAAAAA
AGAATTAACACTGAAAGCGCAGACAATGAATGCCACGATGGATAAATCATTGGCAATGTCCGGGAAAAAC
AGTGTTGAAATCAAAGGCGCAAAAATTAATCTTACCCAATGAAAGGTGACGATGAATGGAAAATCAAATA
CTGACACAACTCTATGGTCGTGGTTGGGCTTTTCCTCCGGTCTTTTCCCTTGAAAAGGGGGTAGAGATGG
CTGAAGGGGCGGAAGATGTGAGACAAAGTTTGCAGATTCTGTTTAGTACTGAGCCGGGGGAACGTCTTAT
GCGTGAAAATTATGGCTGCGGATTAAATGATTTTATGTTTGAAAATATCCGCAATGAACTTATTGCTGAA
ATTGAATCCCATATCCATGACAACGTATTACGATATGAACCCCGGGCTGATATGACTGATATTCAGGTTC
GTCAATCCCCTGGCATGGGGAATACTTTGCAAGTGCAGGTCATGTATCGCCTGAGAGGGAGTGATATCAA
TCAACAAATCCAGGGAGTACTTGCACTGAGTGAAGGCCGGGTGACGGAGGTAGTATGAGTGAAGCGATTG
TGGTGGATGGTGACGTGTTACAGTTTGATCCCAACTTTGGCAATCGGCAGGTGACGGTTCCCAGCCCAGG
AAAAATTAGCGGCACAGGACATGCGCAGGTAAGTGGAAAAAAAGTGTGTATTCTGGGGGATGAGAAACAG
GTCAGGGTTTCTGCAACCTATATTACAACAACACATACTACGCCGGGAACAGGAACCATTACTATCAGTG
CTCTGGATGCTGGCCAGCAGGCCCTTCAGTGTACCAGTGGGGCGGCTTTAATTATCAAGGGGCAGCAATT
TACGGCGATGTTTACGCCTGAATTGCCAGCCATGAATAATACAGTGACTCCGCCACAACCGGATGTTACG
ACACCTTCATCAGGAAAAGGACGTTTTATCACTCAACAAAATTTTGCTACCGTAAATTAGAGTATTGACT
GAATTAAATAGAATTAACGAAGGTGTAAATAATTATTTATTTGCTGACGAATCGCTGTGACAAATAAACA
CAGGTGATGTTATGGAATTAAATGAGTTAACTAACAAATTGTCAAATTTGGTGCCAATGACCGATTTTAA
ATTAGATAATCGAGCCAGTTTGCAATTGCTTAAATATATTGAAGCGTATACGAAGATAATACCCTTTAAT
TCTGGCGATAAATATTGGAATGACTTTTTCTTTATGTCAGGAAATACGCCAGAGAAACTTGCAAAATTAT
ATCAGAAAGAAATAGAACCCAATGGGGAGTTATTACCTCAGCAGGCTTTTTTGTTGGCGGTTTTGCGTTT
ATTGGAAACACCAATATCCTTATTAAATGTATTACCTGCTGCTCATCGTGAGCTCTATTATCGGGAGCTT
TTAGGCTTGTCTTCCCATGCGGCACAGCCTGATCAGGTTGCTTTATCTATGGAACTGAATTCGACAGTGA
TGGAACAGCTGCTCCCTGAAGGAACCCTGTTTGAGGCTGGTCAGGATGAACAAGGCAATGCATTGCAATA
TGCCCTGGATGCCAGTTTGCTGGCTAATCGTGGATATATCAGTGACTTGCGCTGGTTACGGAATGACGGG
GAAAAGCAATGGGTTACTTCTGCTCCATGGGATTTACAGGCACAGGTGTCACTGCCGTCTGATGGGATAC
GATTATTTGGTAAGACAAATAGTGATCAGCAGGTATTTGGTGGGGTGTTGATAACGTCATCACTTCTGGC
GATGGAAGCGGGGATAAGGAAGATCATTGTTACTTTTGAGCAGGAGATGAACACCCAAGAACTGGTGGCA
CAGGTCAGCAGTGGAAATCAATGGCTAACATTGACGTCTGAGGTAAATAAGAAAGAGGTCACACTGACAC
TGTCAGACAAAGAACCGGCAATCAGTGCGCCAGAGGATCTGGATAATCTCTTTTTCACGCAACCGGTACT
CAGGCTACAGGGAAAGGATAGTCAGGCACTGCCGGAGGTGACGGGTATCAGCGTTTCGGAAAAGGATGAT
ACTAAGGATACCTCTTTTGAGATGTATCACTTAACACCATTTGGTTATAGCAGTGATATAGAGCCATTGG
AGGAAAATCCAGCGTTATATTTAGGCTTTACTGATGTAAAGCCAGGGCAAACACTGGCGCTGTATTGGAA
ATTAAAATCCCCGCAGCAACCAACCGTTTCCTGGTATTACCTGGATCAACATAATCAATGGGCTGAATTG
GATTCATGGGTCAGTGATGGAACCCAGAATCTGTATCAGGATGGTACTTGGCACGTTGAGTTGCCTGTGG
ATGCATCCAATCAGGCAGAGCAGATGCCAGTTGGACGCTATTGGTTGCGGGCAGTGGTGGAGGTACCCGC
TCATGAGGGGGCGTTGGGGAAGGCTCCTTGGCTATATGGTCTAATCTATAACGCCATGACGGCAACCTTG
GTTAATGTAGATAGCATCAGTGACAGCCATTTCTTAACCCCTTTGCCTGCCAGCAGCATACAGCGGCCCG
TTGAACCCATCATTGTGTTGGCATCGGTCAACCAGCCTTGGGCATCATGGGGTGGACGTATACCTGAATC
CTACAGTGCCTTTTTTGAACGGATAGCTCAAAACCTGTCTCATCGAAACCGGTCCTTAACCTGGGGAAAT
ATGGTGACATTACTCAAAGAGCGTTATGTCAGCATCTTTGATGTTAAGTATCCAGGTAATGATGAACTCA
CCAGAGTGCCAGCATTGGAGCAGCAGCAACTAACAGTGATTCCAGCAAACCGGTACAACGATAGCGATGA
TTCTCTGCGTCCGGTACTGAATCCTGCTCGTCTGCAAGAGATGGCTGATTGGTTGCAGCAGAAAGACTCT
CCCTGGGCCTCTATTGAGGTCAGGAATCCAGAATACTTGGATGTGAAAATCCATTACGAGGTGATTTTTA
AACCTGATGTGAACGAAGATTTTGGCTATCGCCAGCTACAGCAGCAACTGTGTGAGGTGTATATGCCTTG
GAGCATAGATGAGCAGCGGCCCGTTGTATTGAATAACAGCATTAATTATTTCCAGTTGTTAGCCACTATT
CAACAGCAACCGCTGGTTGAGCGAGTCACTCGTCTGACACTACATCGGGCTGATTCTTCTGATGAGAGTG
ATGGTACAGCATCTGTGGAAGCCAAAGATAATGAAGTGCTTATTTTAGTCTGGGAAGAGGACGATAATCT
GCAATACCGAGGAAATGACTATGAGTAATCAGGATGCACTGTTTCATAGCGTTAAAGACGATATTCACTT
TGATACCTTGCTGGAACAAGCTCATCAGGTGATTGAAAAACAGGCTGAAAAACTGTGGAGTGATACGGCA
GAGCATGATCCGGGTATCACATTTTTGCAGGGAATCAGTTACGGTGTGTCAGATTTGGCTTACCGACATA
CATTACCCCTGAAAGATTTACTGACTCCGGCGCCGGATGAGCAGCAGCAAGAGGGAATTTTTCCTGCCGA
ATTTGGCCCGCATAATACACTGACTTGTGGGCCGGTGACAGCGGATGATTATCGCAAGGCATTGTTAGAT
CTACACAGCAGCGACAGCCTGGATGGTACTCAGCAGGATGAGGGGGATTTTCTGTTCCGGAGTGTGCAAC
TGGTGCGTGAACCGGAAAAACAGCGTTATACCTATTGGTATGATGCAACCAAGAGGGAATATAGCTTTGT
CAACAGTGAAGGGGCTAAAGAGTTTACCTTGCGGGGGAATTACTGGTTGTATCTGGAACCAACCCGTTGG
ACTCAGGGTAATATTGCCGCTGCTACCAGACAACTGACAGAATTTTTGACTAAAAATCGCAATATTGGTG
AATCTGTCAGCAACATTATCTGGCTACAACCGGTTGATCTGCCACTGTTGCTGGATGTTGAACTGGATGA
TGATGTAGGTGCACAGGATGTCCCCGGTATTTTTGCGGCGGTGTATAGCACCGCAGAGCAGTATCTGATG
CCTGGAGCACAGCGTTACCGTACGGAAGTACTGCAAAATGCTGGGATGAGCAATGATCAAATCTTCGAAG
GTCCATTATTGGAACATGGCTGGATACCAGAGCTGCCGGCAGCCCGTGATTATACTCAAAGGCTCACTCT
CAATCTTAGCCGGTTGGTAAATAGTCTGCTTGAGATTGAGGGCATTAAACATGTGAATCGTCTTCGTCTG
GATGATAGCTTCGATAAAACTGCTATTGAACCCGTTAAGGGGGATACCTGGTCGTGGTCGATCAAAGAGG
GCTATTATCCACGTCTTTGGGGAGAAGACCCACTTAACCAATTGGCGCAACAAAATGGCCCGCTTAGGGT
GATAGCCAAAGGAGGGATTAGCGTCAGTGTGAGTAAAGAGCAAATCCAGGCCAGTTTACCCAGTCAATCA
CTGATTCAAAATGAGCCGGTAATATTGGCTTACGGCCAGCACCGTGACGTTGGCAGCTATTATCCCGTCA
GTGATACTTTGCCGCCTTGCTATGGACTACAACATTCTTTGTCTGAAAGTGAACACTTATTGCCACTTCA
TCAATTTATGTTGCCATTTGAACAATTATTGGCCTGTGGTTGTCAACAGATAGCCATGCTCCCGCGGTTA
CTGGCTTTTCAGCGCGAAGGTTATGAGGTTTGGGGTGATCAGTGGCCCTTTAAGTCAGGCTCAGTGAATG
ATGACGCCCATCAAGATTATGCCCCTGCATTAAAGGATTTGTTAGGACAGATTGCGCTGGATAGTGATCA
TGAATTGGATATTATTAATTACTTGCTGGGTTACTTTGGCACACAGCGGGCACCGCGTACCTTTACGACA
CAACTCGATGATTTTCGTGCGGTCCAACAGGGTTATCTGGCCCAGCAACCGACATTGACTTACCACCGCT
CCAATATTCGTATCGATCAGGTATCGTCGCTACAAAAACGTATTGCTGCTCGCATGGGGCTGGGCGGTGA
GTTGTTTAAACCTCAACCGGATCTGAGCCAACTGCCTTTTTATTTGATTGAACATCGAGCGTTGCTGCCA
GTCAAACCCAATAGTCAGTTTGATAAGGAACAGAAACCAGCCTCGGTGACAGAGGAGGGGGGCAGCCAAA
CAGGTCAACATTATGTGGTCATTGAACAGAAGGGCATTGATGGCAAGCTGACACAGGGGCAAGTGATCAA
TTTAATTCTGTATGAAGGAGAGCAGGGAGAAACCCAATTTACGATACGCGGTCAGATGGTATTCAAAACC
GAGGGGGATAAGTTTTGGTTGGATGTGAATAATAGTGCGCAACTGGAATATAATCTGGCGCGGGTAATGA
CAGCAGCCAAGGCGAGTAAACTCTTTTGGCAAAACAGCCCGGTATGGATGGAGGATATGGGCTATCGTCT
GGCCTATGCTAGTGACCAATCCTCATTGCCTGTGAATCAACGGCGCTTGACCCGCACAGTGCAAACTCCA
TTCCCGCCGATGGTTGTTGTAGGTAGCGAAATCACCCTGTTAAAGCAGGTGGGGATAGTCAATTTAAAAA
AAGCGGAGTCAGAAAAACTTTATGCAAAAGTTGTTAGCTTTGATCGCATTGAAGGGACCTTGATTATTGA
GCGTTTGGGTAATTCCACTCTGGCTTTTCCTACCTCGGAAGAGGCGTGGCGGTATAGTTGGTATTTTTCG
GGGGAGAAATATGAAAGGACTGACCGCTTTTCATTTGTGATTAGCGTAGTAGTGAACAGTGACTTAATTA
AATTGCCCGGTGTTGATCCCTATAAATTGGAAGAATGGGTGAAAGAAACGATTCTTACCGAATTTCCAGC
TCATATTTCTATGATTATCCATTGGATGGATCGGGAAGCCTTTTTAAATTTCGCCAATACCTATCAGCGT
TGGCAAAATAATGGTACGCCACTGGGGGATGCGGCTTATTCCATTCTAGAAAGTTTGACACTTGGTAAAT
TGCCATCTGCCTTAAAAGGTGTTGGCACAATGCGTATTGCCACATCTAGTCAAAGAGAAGAAGTGGTGGG
TAGTAATGGTGATCAATGGAATACAGATGGAATAACCCAGAATGAATTATTCTATGTTCCTAAAGAGAGC
TAGGAAAAATAAATATCTGCCACTAATGATGTTGAATTAAATATGTTTTCTGGAGTTAATCATGAACGAA
ACTCGTTATAATGCAACTGTACAAGAACAACAAACATTATCTAATCCAAAAGCTGTTGGACCTGACATCG
ATAAATTAAAGGATAAATTTAAAGAGGGCAGTATTCCCCTGCAAACCGATTTCAATGAGTTAATTGATAT
TGCCGATATTGGACGTAAAGCCTGTGGTCAAGCGCCACAACAAAATGGCCCAGGAGAAGGATTGAAATTG
GCTGATGACGGTACGCTTAATTTAAAAATAGGCACTTTTTCCAATAAAGACTTTTCTCCATTAATATTAA
AAGATGATGTTTTATCTGTAGATCTTGGTAGTGGTCTGACTAATGAAACCAATGGAATCTGTGTCGGTCA
GGGCGATGGTATTACAGTTAACACTAGCAATGTAGCTGTAAAACAAGGTAACGGAATTAGCGTTACTAGT
AGTGGTGGTGTTGCCGTTAAAGTTAGTGCTAATAAGGGACTTAGCGTTGATAGTAGTGGTGTTGCAGTTA
AAGTTAATACTGATAAGGGAATTAGCGTTGATGGTAATGGTGTTGCAGTTAAAGTTAATACTAGTAAAGG
AATTAGCGTTGATAATACAGGTGTTGCAGTTATAGCTAATGCTAGTAAGGGAATTAGCGTTGATGGTAGT
GGTGTTGCAGTTATAGCTAATACTAGTAAAGGAATTAGCGTTGATGGTAGTGGTGTTGCAGTTATAGCTA
ATACTAGTAAAGGAATTAGCGTTGATAATACAGGTGTTGCAGTTATAGCTAATGCTAGTAAGGGAATTAG
CGTTGATGGTAGTGGTGTTGCAGTTATAGCTAATACTAGTAAAGGAATTAGCGTTGATGGTAGTGGTGTT
GCAGTTATAGCTAATACTAGTAAAGGAATTAGCGTTGATAGTAGTGGTGTTGCAGTTAAAGTTAAAGCTA
ATGGCGGAATTAAAGTAGATGCTAATGGTGTTGCAATTGATCCTAATAATGTACTCCCCAAGGGAGTGAT
TGTAATGTTCTCTGGCAGTACTGCACCAACTGGTTGGGCGTTATGTGATGGCAATAATGGTACACCAAAT
TTAATCGATCGATTTATTTTAGGTGGGAAAGGGACTGATATTAATGGAGTGAGTACTAATACAGCTTCAG
GTACTAAAAATAGTAAGTTATTCGATTTCAGTTCTGATGAAGCTACATTAACTATTGATGGTAAAACACT
GGGGAGAGGTGGCTCTGGTGGTGGCGGTTCTGGCGGCCACGATCATGATATTAAGATAACGGGCACAGGA
AAACATTCTCACAAAAACAAAGTAACAGTCCCTTATTATATTCTGGCTTTCATCATAAAGCTTTAATATA
TATGAAAAATTGAAAATATAAATTATCCATTAATAATAAAGAGGATATTAGCATGACTTCGGAGCCAAAT
CTGTTAAACCGGATTACAATTACTATTGAAGCTAATAATCAACAAGTAGCTAGAAAAGTATTGCATGGCT
CCTTGCTTAATCAAGCTAATATAAATAAATTATTTAATTCATACTTTAATGAATATGAAATTAATAGGGG
TGTTTATTTAGAAACATTAATCCTGAATCTTGGTACGATAAATTTCCATGATTTTAATTCATTGTTTCCT
ACTCTCCTAAAAGCTGCATTGAATAAAGAATTCAGTCAATATCAGATAAACAACCATAGGGAAGAAATGC
TATTTAATGAGACAATATCAAATCAAGCTACTGATAAGTCTTACATATTTGGCGATAACAAATTAATTGA
TGCAGAGAATTTCATTCACTTTTTATATCAAAAGCATTCCACATTAAATCTAGTAGAAGCAATGGGAAAT
AATGGTATTGAAAAATTAACAAATCAGTTAACACAAATAGAAAATAAATTTGCGTTATTATTGGCAAAAA
GTTGTTTGTCTGAGGAAGGCTTAAAACGACTCTTGGCTATCAAACAACCCGATTTATTAATCGCTATCAA
TCGCAGATTATCTGAAAGAATAAATAGACCACAATATCAGGAGAAGCTTGTTTCCTGCGGACAACTGATA
TTTAGTGCTCTGGGATATATACAACAGTACAATATACAGGAAATTCCTAAACCGGATGAAAAAGTTATTG
CACGCATAACAACTGAACTTAATAATAATGGTTTGCTTAATACAATACCTATTATTACACTATTTCGTCA
GAGTGGGATTAACGATTCATCACTAAATGATTGGCTAAAGAAAATCTGGCAGGTGAGATCAATTTCACAG
TTATGCAGAAAGTATCTTTCTGCTAAGGAATACCAATATCTGTCAGAACATTTTGTTTCAAAGAGCGTCG
ATAAAAATAGATATGATGAAGAGCCCGTAAATCAGAGCATATTATCAAGGTTGAATAATAATTCCATTAA
AGAAGGAAATAATCACAGTCAACTCTGTACTCTCAGTAGACTATATTCTGAACCCGTTGTATTACCTGAA
CAAACCATTCTACGTCAGGTTAGTAATACAGTAGATCAGAGCATATTATCAAGGTTGAATAATGCCTCCA
TTAAAGAAGGAAATAACCAAAGTCAACTTCGCACTCTCAGTAGACTATATTCTGAGCCCGTTGCATTACC
TGAACAAACCATTCCACGTCAGGTTAGTAATACAGGTATATTAATTCTATGGCCAATGCTACCTACACTA
TTTAACCAGCTTGGTCTACTTGAGAAAAAGAAATTTATCCATCGTCAGGCCCAGTTTAATGCCGTTGATT
TTCTTGATTACCTGATTTGGGGAACCGAAGATGTGAAAGTGGAACGAAAGGTTTTGAATAATGTTCTATG
TGGGTTAATGGCTGATGAAATTACTGAACCAATGCCTATTGAACCAGAAAAACAATGGATAATAATTCAA
TGGCTGGACGCTATTATCTCCCAACTTTCTGGCTGGAAAAAGTTAAGTCGTAATGACGTCCGTCAATTAT
TTCTACAACGACCAGGAGAATTACTGATCAATGAACAGGAAATTAAAATCACAATACAGCAACAACCATT
TGATGCTCTGTTAACTGATTGGCCGTGGCCAATGAATATGGCTTGTTTTAGCTGGTTGAGTCAACCATTA
ACCATTACGTGGTTATAACCATTGACCACAATGACTTAGTCTGAGTAAAAAATATGAATATATCGCCTGT
TTTTTATGATTCATTGAATCAGGATAACGACCGTGATCTATCGTTTTTATTTAGCGAACTGGAACGAATA
GATCTCGCTCTTCAACACCATTTTTATTGTGTAGAAAGTCAGCGAAGTGAGCTCCTGGATGAGTTTCTGC
TCACTGAGGCGGAAGTGGTGACCAGGCTGGATAAGCCACTTGGTAAACCTCATTGGATAAATGATGATTA
TCTGGCGATATCGCAAAAGGGCAATGTAAGCCTAATGGCAGCGTCCAGATTAATGGATCTGATCGAACGC
TTTGAACTGACTGATTTTGAGCGCGATGTTTTACTATTAGGCTTATTGCCCCATTTTGATAGCCGCTATT
ATCGACTGTTTTCGCTGATTCAAGGGGGACAACAGGGTCGATTACCTTCTTTTGCGCTGGCATTGGAACT
GTTTTGCCACTCGGCGCTGGAGAAACAGGTACAGCAAGCGAGTTTTCTGCACCGGGCACCTTTGATGGGT
TGCCAGCTATTATCCATCGATACTAGTCAAAAAACGCTGGCCTGGCTCCAGACTCCCTTTATTACTGACA
GCGGGGTATATCACTTTTTACTGGGGCATCACTACATTATGCCGGCTTTAGAACATTGTGCTGAGTGGTT
AACACCGACAGGGATTGGCTGTTATCCTGAAGGATTAAAACAAGTACTGGGTAACGTATTGTTATCTGAC
AACGATAATATTAGACCGATTGTCTTATTACGGGGAATGGCCGGCAGTGCCAGAGCTTATACCATTACTA
ATATGATGGCTTCAGAAGGGAAGCAAACACTGCTGGTAGATATATCCAAACTTGCTGATAGCGATGAAAA
AAACATTATTCTTCAGATAAAGCATATTTTGCGGGAAACCCGCATGCATGGAGCATGTTTATTATTACGG
AATTTTTGCTTGTTAGTGGAACAGAATAAACAACTATTGGACTCCCTGTCAGAGTTATTGAATCAACCTG
AATTAAGAATTGTTTGCCTGATTGAGCCTTATTCCCCATTGGTATGGCTGAAAAAGATACCGGTATTACT
GATTGAGATGCCACTTTTAACGCCTGCGGAAAAAGCCAGATTGTTAATTGCCAGCTTACCGGATAATTGT
TCCGAGGATATTGATACGATAACTTTAAGCCAGCGTTACACTTTTAACCCAGAAACCCTGCCATTGATTT
TGCAAGAGGCCCAGCTTTATCAACAGCAGCGAGATCCGCTGGATATCTTGCAGCAATGCGATATACGCCA
GGCATTAAATTTGCGTGCTCAACAAAATTTCGGTCAATTGGCACAGCGGATTATTCCTAAGCGCTCATTA
AAGGATTTATTGGTATCCGATGAGATTGCTCAGCAGTTACGGGAAATACTCATAGCAATTAAGTATCGGG
AACAGGTTCTGGCGGGAGGGTTTAAAGATAAAATTGCCTATGGCACTGGTATCAGCGCCCTGTTTTATGG
TGATTCAGGCACTGGAAAAACCATGGCAGCAGAAGTGATTGCTGACCACATTGGCGTTGACTTAATAAAA
GTGGATTTATCTACAGTAGTGAATAAATACATCGGTGAAACAGAAAAAAACTTATCCCGTATTTTCGATT
TGGCGGAACAGGATGCAGGGGTATTATTCTTTGATGAAGCTGACGCACTGTTTGGTAAACGCAGTGAAAC
TAAAGATTCCCAGGACAGACATGCCAATATTGAAGTTTCTTACTTATTACAGCGCCTGGAGAATTACCCG
GGTCTGGTCATTTTATCCACCAATAATCGTGGTCATTTAGACAGTGCTTTTAATCGTCGTTTTACTTTCA
TTACCCGTTTTACTTACCCGGATGAAAAAATCCGTAAAAAAATGTGGCAGGAAATTTGGCCTAGAAATAT
AAAAATATCGGAAGATATCGATTTTAACGAATTAGCTCAACGAACAAGCGTGACTGGCGCGAATATCCGC
AATATTGCTTTATTGTCTTCATTCTTTGCTTCAGAGCAGGGGAATGATGAAGTCAGTAATGAAAATATTG
AAATTGCATTGAAGCGTGAATTAGCTAAAGTCGGACGATTAACATTTTAAAAGTTATCACAATGAAAGTA
TTGAAATATTAAATAAATTTATTACCAAAAAGTTATCACGATATAATTTAAGAGAGGTTTTTTATGTTAA
ACACGCAAACTATTATTGATGTCAATAAGGCAATGGATGCCATGCTGCGCGCATATCTGAATCAAGATAT
TGCCATTCGTTTTGATCTACCTGAATTGGATACTATGCAATCTGATGCGATGGTAAGTATCTTTCTTTAT
GACATTCATGAAGATTTACAGCTTCGCTCGGCAGAATCAAGAGGGTTTGATGTTTATGCCGGGAGGTTAT
TGCCTGGTTGGGTAAATATTAAATGTAACTATCTGATTACCTATTGGGAAGCTTCTAAGCCAGCGACTGA
TGCCAGCAGTCCGGATAGCCAACCTGATAACCAGGCAATACAAGTGATGTCACAAGTATTAAATGCCTTG
ATTAATAATCGTCAATTGGCAGGTATTCCTGGTGCTTATACTCAGGTTGTACCGCCTAAAGAGAGTTTAA
ATAGCCTGGGGAATTTCTGGCAATCACTGGGTAATCGCCCACGGCTTTCTCTCAATTATTCAGTGACAGT
ACCTGTTAGCCTAAACGATGGTCAGGATAGCGCGACTCCGGTTACCGCGGTTTCTTCTACAGTGGAACAA
ACGGCATCGCTCAGTCAAGAAGTGGTTAGTCATGCTTTACGCGAATTACTCATTACGGAATTAGGAGGAG
GAGAGGATAACCGGTTGGTACTGAGTAAAGTTGAATTATCCGCAGTGAAAGAGACGATGACTCAAGACAG
TCCGGCTCAGATGATTATATTGTTGTCTGTTTCAGGCATTACACGACAGGAATATTTGAAGGAAATTGAT
AATATCTTTGATCGTTGGGTAAATAATGCTGAAGTTATTACCACTATTGATGATTGTGGGATTAGAATTG
AAAGTATAACGAAAGATAATCTTGTAGGAATTTAAATTTTTTTAATTAAATAAAGGAATTAATATTGATT
TGATAGAGCATGTAATCAATAACTTCTATGAAAATGTTGAAAAACAATACACGGAAACACTTAACTTACA
ATTAAATTGTTAAAGGAGATGATGATAAGAATGGTCAGTCACCAGATAAAATGATCTCTGGTCAATTTTA
GGAAAGCTGAAAAAACCTGACCAAATGCGTCGTAAATTCTATGCTTAGAAAGACTCGGTGCCAGTGTAAT
ACCTAAGATATGGTTTTTATTTCCATATCTGTTCGAAAACTTAGAAATAACAAGTTCAACAATAACCAGG
GACTTTAAATATCGGATCCTTGTCGGGAAGATGCGTGATCTGATCCTTCAACTCAGCAAAAGTTCGATTT
ATTCAACAAAGCCGCCGTCCCGTCAAGTCAGCGTAATGCTCTGCCAGTGTTACAACCAATTAACCAATTC
TGATTAGAAAAACTCATCGAGCATCAAATGAAACTGCAATTTATTCATATCAGGATTATCAATACCATAT
TTTTGAAAAAGCCGTTTCTGTAATGAAGGAGAAAACTCACCGAGGCAGTTCCATAGGATGGCAAGATCCT
GGTATCGGTCTGCGATTCCGACTCGTCCAACATCAATACAACCTATTAATTTCCCCTCGTCAAAAATAAG
GTTATCAAGTGAGAAATCACCATGAGTGACGACTGAATCCGGTGAGAATGGCAAAAGCTTATGCATTTCT
TTCCAGACTTGTTCAACAGGCCAGCCATTACGCTCGTCATCAAAATCACTCGCATCAACCAAACCGTTAT
TCATTCGTGATTGCGCCTGAGCGAGACGAAATACGCGATCGCTGTTAAAAGGACAATTACAAACAGGAAT
CGAATGCAACCGGCGCAGGAACACTGCCAGCGCATCAACAATATTTTCACCTGAATCAGGATATTCTTCT
AATACCTGGAATGCTGTTTTCCCGGGGATCGCAGTGGTGAGTAACCATGCATCATCAGGAGTACGGATAA
AATGCTTGATGGTCGGAAGAGGCATAAATTCCGTCAGCCAGTTTAGTCTGACCATCTCATCTGTAACATC
ATTGGCAACGCTACCTTTGCCATGTTTCAGAAACAACTCTGGCGCATCGGGCTTCCCATACAATCGATAG
Features (pLannotate 1.2.2; 7 found; start..end, strand, type, name):
    251..403     -  CDS            tetR (fragment): TETR1_ECOLX - Experimental evidence at protein level: Swiss-Prot protein existence level 1. TetR is the repressor of the tetracycline resistance element; its N-terminal region forms a helix-turn-helix structure and binds DNA. Binding of tetracycline to TetR reduces the repressor affinity for the tetracycline resistance gene (tetA) promoter operator sites. From Escherichia coli.
    423..1571    -  CDS            trfA: trans-acting replication protein that binds to and activates oriV
   1843..2214    -  CDS            traJ: oriT-recognizing protein; traJ
   2247..2356    -  oriT           oriT: incP origin of transfer
   2502..3209    +  rep_origin     oriV: incP origin of replication
   3448..4036    +  rep_origin     ori: high-copy-number ColE1/pMB1/pBR322/pUC origin of replication
  24434..119     -  CDS            KanR (across the origin): aminoglycoside phosphotransferase; aph(3')-Ia; confers resistance to kanamycin in bacteria or G418 (Geneticin®) in eukaryotes
