[The description below was written by a language model from this plasmid's Addgene catalogue record and pLannotate feature annotations shown in this document.]
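Description:
pAWP78-PVCpnf_pvc13-truncated is a roughly 25 kb bacterial expression plasmid carrying the Photorhabdus asymbiotica PVCpnf locus, which encodes a Photorhabdus virulence cassette (PVC), an extracellular contractile injection system resembling a phage tail. In this version the tail fiber gene pvc13 has been modified so that the protein lacks residues 403–476, removing part of its binding domain. Because the tail fiber is what recognises target cells, the particles assembled from this plasmid are nontargeting PVCs. This makes the construct suited to use as a negative control or as a reference alongside variants with intact or re-engineered tail fibers in work on programmable protein delivery. The insert was assembled into the backbone by Gibson cloning.

The annotated features all belong to the pAWP78 backbone. They include the IncP (RK2-type) replication system, consisting of oriV and the trans-acting initiator trfA. They also include the mobilisation elements oriT and traJ, which would allow conjugative transfer when transfer functions are supplied in trans. A ColE1/pUC-type origin is also detected, although the catalogue lists the plasmid as low copy. Selection is by kanamycin through an aph(3')-Ia gene that spans the numbering origin of the circular sequence, and a short tetR fragment is present as an apparent backbone remnant.

The automated annotation found nothing in the approximately 20 kb region between the ColE1 origin and the kanamycin marker, which is presumably where the PVC locus sits. The individual pvc genes, any payload genes and the promoter driving expression are therefore not stated in the record.
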