Addgene plasmid #198286: pAWP78-PVCpnf_pvc13-truncated
Purpose: Contains a tail fiber with a truncated binding domain (lacking aa403-476 in Pvc13); produces nontargeting PVCs
Depositing lab: Feng Zhang. Depositing organization: Broad Institute. Publication: Programmable protein delivery with a bacterial contractile injection system. Kreitz J, Friedrich MJ, Guru A, Lash B, Saito M, Macrae RK, Zhang F. Nature. 2023 Apr;616(7956):357-364. doi: 10.1038/s41586-023-05870-7. Epub 2023 Mar 29. PubMed 36991127.
Backbone
  Vector backbone: pAWP78
  Vector type: Bacterial Expression
Growth in bacteria
  Bacterial resistance: Kanamycin, 50 μg/mL
  Growth temperature: 37°C
  Growth strain: DH5alpha
  Copy number: Low Copy
Gene/Insert
  Gene/Insert name: PVCpnf_pvc13-truncated
  Species: Photorhabdus asymbiotica
  Cloning method: Gibson Cloning
Terms and licenses: Academic/Nonprofit Terms; Industry Terms: Not Available to Industry
How to cite: pAWP78-PVCpnf_pvc13-truncated was a gift from Feng Zhang (Addgene plasmid # 198286 ; http://n2t.net/addgene:198286 ; RRID:Addgene_198286)
